Addgene plasmid #56360: EGFP-BaxAlpha-C-15
Purpose: Localization: , Excitation: 488, Emission: 507
Depositing lab: Michael Davidson.
Backbone
  Vector backbone: EGFP-C1
  Backbone size w/o insert (bp): 4750
  Vector type: Mammalian Expression
  Selectable markers: Neomycin (select with G418)
Growth in bacteria
  Bacterial resistance: Kanamycin, 50 μg/mL
  Growth temperature: 37°C
  Growth strain: DH5alpha
  Copy number: High Copy
Gene/Insert
  Gene/Insert name: BaxAlpha
  Promoter: CMV
  Tag / fusion protein: EGFP (N terminal on backbone)
  Cloning method: Unknown
  Sequencing primers: 5′ CMV-F; 3′ SV40pA-R
Terms and licenses: Academic/Nonprofit Terms; Industry Terms
Depositor comments: . Excitation = 488; Emission = 507
How to cite: EGFP-BaxAlpha-C-15 was a gift from Michael Davidson (Addgene plasmid # 56360 ; http://n2t.net/addgene:56360 ; RRID:Addgene_56360)
