[The description below was written by a language model from this plasmid's Addgene catalogue record.]
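Description:
EGFP-BaxAlpha-C-15 is a mammalian expression plasmid built on the EGFP-C1 backbone (about 4.75 kb without the insert) that encodes a fluorescent fusion of EGFP to BaxAlpha. It is maintained as a high-copy plasmid in E. coli under kanamycin selection. A neomycin resistance marker allows G418 selection of transfected mammalian cells, so it can be used for stable lines as well as transient transfection. No feature table accompanies the record, so the origin of replication and other backbone elements are not itemised. The use of an SV40 polyA reverse sequencing primer suggests an SV40 polyadenylation signal lies downstream of the fusion cassette.

Expression is driven by the CMV promoter, a strong constitutive promoter in most mammalian cell types. EGFP is supplied by the backbone and sits at the N-terminus, with BaxAlpha fused to its C-terminal end, the arrangement typical of "C"-series fluorescent protein vectors. The "15" in the name may refer to the linker between the two parts, but the record does not explain it. The species of origin of the insert, its size and the cloning method are also not stated. BaxAlpha is the alpha isoform of Bax, a pro-apoptotic Bcl-2 family protein generally known to move from the cytosol to mitochondria during apoptosis.

The record's purpose field leaves the localization entry blank and gives only the fluorophore's spectral properties, excitation at 488 nm and emission at 507 nm. The construct belongs to the class of fluorescent fusion plasmids used for live- or fixed-cell imaging of a tagged protein's distribution, here Bax, using standard green fluorescence settings.
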