>Addgene plasmid #56360 | EGFP-BaxAlpha-C-15 | addgene partial sequence | sequence record 121654 | EGFP-C 5'-CATGGTCCTGCTGGAGTTCGTG-3'
CTGTACAAGTCCGGACTCAGATCTCGAGCTCAAGCTTCGAATTCTGCAGTCGACATGGACGGGTCCGGGG
AGCAGCCCAGAGGCGGGGGGCCCACCAGCTCTGAGCAGATCATGAAGACAGGGGCCCTTTTGCTTCAGGG
TTTCATCCAGGATCGAGCAGGGCGAATGGGGGGGGAGGCACCCGAGCTGGCCCTGGACCCGGTGCCTCAG
GATGCGTCCACCAAGAAGCTGAGCGAGTGTCTCAAGCGCATCGGGGACGAACTGGACAGTAACATGGAGC
TGCAGAGGATGATTGCCGCCGTGGACACAGACTCCCCCCGAGAGGTCTTTTTCCGAGTGGCAGCTGACAT
GTTTTCTGACGGCAACTTCAACTGGGGCCGGGTTGTCGCCCTTTTCTACTTTGCCAGCAAACTGGTGCTC
AAGGCCCTGTGCACCAAGGTGCCGGAACTGATCAGAACCATCATGGGCTGGACATTGGACTTCCTCCGGG
AGCGGCTGTTGGGCTGGATCCAAGACCAGGGTGGTTGGGACGGCCTCCTCTCCTACTTTGGGACGCCCAC
GTGGCAGACCGTGACCATCTTTGTGGCGGGAGTGCTCACCGCCTCACTCACCATCTGGAAGAAGATGGGC
TGAGATCCACCGGATCTAGATAACTGATCATAATCAGCCATACCACATTTGTAGAGGTTTTACTTGCTTT
AAAAAACCTCCCACACCTCCCCCTGAACCTGAAACATAAAATGAATGCAATTGTTGTTGTTAACTTGTTT
ATTGCAGCTTAT
